Addgene plasmid #122777: pAC10054_pLX-DEST-IRES-NpuDnaE(C)-Puro(120-199)
Purpose: Plasmid 54:Lentiviral Gateway desination vector encoding NpuDnaE(C)-Puro(insCys;120-199)
Depositing lab: Albert Cheng. Publication: Split Selectable Markers. Jillette N, Du M, Cheng AW. bioRxiv 452979 10.1101/452979.
Backbone
  Vector backbone: pLX302 (Addgene #25896)
  Modifications to backbone: Puromycin removed
  Vector type: Mammalian Expression, Lentiviral ; Gateway Destination
  Selectable markers: NpuDnaE(C)-Puro(insCys;120-199)
Growth in bacteria
  Bacterial resistance: Chloramphenicol and Ampicillin, 25 & 100 μg/mL
  Growth temperature: 30°C
  Growth strain: ccdB Survival
  Copy number: Unknown
Gene/Insert
  Gene/Insert name: NpuDnaE(C)-Puro(insCys;120-199)
  Species: Synthetic
  Cloning method: Ligation Independent Cloning
  Sequencing primers: 5′ TCCTCGGTCTCGATTCTACG; 3′ agcagcgtatccacatagcg
Terms and licenses: Academic/Nonprofit Terms; Industry Terms: Not Available to Industry
Depositor comments: Please visit https://www.biorxiv.org/content/10.1101/452979v2 for BioRxiv preprint.
How to cite: pAC10054_pLX-DEST-IRES-NpuDnaE(C)-Puro(120-199) was a gift from Albert Cheng (Addgene plasmid # 122777)
