[The description below was written by a language model from this plasmid's Addgene catalogue record and pLannotate feature annotations shown in this document.]
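Description:
pAC10054_pLX-DEST-IRES-NpuDnaE(C)-Puro(120-199) is a 9,920 bp third-generation, self-inactivating lentiviral Gateway destination vector built on pLX302, from which the original puromycin cassette was removed. In bacteria it replicates from a high-copy ColE1/pUC origin and carries AmpR on the backbone. An f1 ori and SV40 ori are also present. The Gateway cassette contributes chloramphenicol resistance and the ccdB toxin, which is why the empty vector is selected on both antibiotics and propagated in a ccdB-tolerant strain. The viral framework consists of an RSV promoter driving a truncated HIV-1 5' LTR, the Ψ packaging signal with a gag fragment, RRE, cPPT/CTS, WPRE and a ΔU3 3' LTR followed by an SV40 poly(A) signal. An hPGK promoter left over from the parent backbone is annotated upstream of the cPPT/CTS, although the record does not say what, if anything, it now drives.

The expression unit is driven by the CMV enhancer/promoter and contains the attR1–CmR–ccdB–attR2 cassette, which an LR reaction replaces with a gene of interest from an entry clone. That gene would then sit upstream of a V5 epitope tag. Downstream, an EMCV IRES directs translation of the synthetic insert: the C-terminal half of the Npu DnaE split intein fused to puromycin N-acetyltransferase residues 120–199, with an inserted cysteine. The annotation tool recognises only the PuroR fragment, not the intein portion.

On its own this fragment should not confer puromycin resistance. In the split selectable marker scheme, a partner vector presumably supplies the complementary N-terminal Puro fragment fused to the N-intein, and protein trans-splicing then rebuilds a functional enzyme. Puromycin therefore selects only cells co-transduced with both vectors, so a single drug enforces delivery of two transgenes.
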