Features (pLannotate 1.2.2; 36 found; start..end, strand, type, name):
     65..368     +  enhancer       CMV enhancer: human cytomegalovirus immediate early enhancer
    369..572     +  promoter       CMV promoter: human cytomegalovirus (CMV) immediate early promoter
    595..719     +  protein_bind   attR1: mutant version of attR; recombination site for the Gateway® LR reaction LR Clonase™
    744..774     +  promoter       lac UV5 promoter: E. coli lac promoter with an "up" mutation
    798..827     +  promoter       cat promoter (fragment): promoter of the E. coli cat gene encoding chloramphenicol acetyltransferase
    828..1487    +  CDS            CmR: chloramphenicol acetyltransferase; cat; confers resistance to chloramphenicol
   1666..1824    +  CDS            ccdA (fragment): CCDA_ECO57 - Also known as H, letA. Experimental evidence at protein level: Swiss-Prot protein existence level 1. Antitoxin component of a type II toxin-antitoxin (TA) system which inhibits the post-segregational killing (PSK) of plasmid-free cells, also referred to as a plasmid addiction system. Binds to and blocks the activity of CcdB; will also remove bound CcdB protein from the CcdB-GyrA complex by forming a CcdA-CcdB complex, a process termed rejuvenation. Functions as a transcriptional corepressor for the ccdAB operon, repression also requires CcdB (By similarity). From Escherichia coli
   1829..2131    +  CDS            ccdB: CCDB_ECOLI - Also known as G, letB, letD. Experimental evidence at protein level: Swiss-Prot protein existence level 1. Toxic component of a type II toxin-antitoxin (TA) system, functioning in plasmid maintainence. Responsible for the post- segregational killing (PSK) of plasmid-free cells, also referred to as a plasmid addiction system. Half-life of over 2 hours. Cell killing by CcdB is accompanied by filamentation, defects in chromosome and plasmid segregation, defects in cell division, formation of anucleate cells, decreased DNA synthesis and plasmid loss. Interferes with the activity of DN
   2175..2299    -  protein_bind   attR2: mutant version of attR; recombination site for the Gateway® LR reaction LR Clonase™
   2301..2342    +  CDS            V5 tag: epitope tag from simian virus 5
   2381..2950    +  misc_feature   IRES2: internal ribosome entry site (IRES) of the encephalomyocarditis virus (EMCV)
   3061..3303    +  CDS            PuroR (fragment): puromycin N-acetyltransferase; pac from Streptomyces alboniger; confers resistance to puromycin
   3332..3920    +  misc_feature   WPRE: woodchuck hepatitis virus posttranscriptional regulatory element
   3971..3990    +  misc_feature   cPPT/CTS (fragment): central polypurine tract and central termination sequence of HIV-1
   3992..4225    +  LTR            3' LTR (ΔU3): self-inactivating 3' long terminal repeat (LTR) from HIV-1
   4303..4424    +  polyA_signal   SV40 poly(A) signal: SV40 polyadenylation signal
   4464..4599    +  rep_origin     SV40 ori: SV40 origin of replication
   4620..4638    -  promoter       T7 promoter: promoter for bacteriophage T7 RNA polymerase
   4646..4801    +  CDS            lacZα (fragment): LacZα fragment of β-galactosidase; lacZ fragment
   4806..5234    +  rep_origin     f1 ori (sequence partly withheld): f1 bacteriophage origin of replication; arrow indicates direction of (+) strand synthesis
   5287..5391    +  promoter       AmpR promoter: bla
   5392..6252    +  CDS            AmpR: β-lactamase; bla; confers resistance to ampicillin, carbenicillin, and related antibiotics
   6423..7011    +  rep_origin     ori: high-copy-number ColE1/pMB1/pBR322/pUC origin of replication
   7194..7286    +  CDS            lacI (fragment): lac repressor; lacI; The lac repressor binds to the lac operator to inhibit transcription in E. coli. This inhibition can be relieved by adding lactose or isopropyl-β-D-thiogalactopyranoside (IPTG).
   7299..7320    +  protein_bind   CAP binding site: CAP binding activates transcription in the presence of cAMP. E. coli catabolite activator protein
   7335..7365    +  promoter       lac promoter: promoter for the E. coli lac operon
   7373..7389    +  protein_bind   lac operator: The lac repressor binds to the lac operator to inhibit transcription in E. coli. This inhibition can be relieved by adding lactose or isopropyl-β-D-thiogalactopyranoside (IPTG). lac repressor encoded by lacI
   7434..7452    +  promoter       T3 promoter: promoter for bacteriophage T3 RNA polymerase
   7480..7706    +  promoter       RSV promoter: Rous sarcoma virus enhancer/promoter
   7707..7887    +  LTR            5' LTR (truncated): truncated 5' long terminal repeat (LTR) from HIV-1
   7934..8059    +  misc_feature   HIV-1 Ψ: packaging signal of human immunodeficiency virus type 1
   8043..8406    +  CDS            HIV-1 gag (fragment): gag protein from human immunodeficiency virus 1; gag
   8552..8785    +  misc_feature   RRE: The Rev response element (RRE) of HIV-1 allows for Rev-dependent mRNA export from the nucleus to the cytoplasm.
   9162..9188    +  CDS            Rev (fragment): human immunodeficiency virus 1 (HIV-1) Rev protein; rev; enhances nuclear export of unspliced and incompletely spliced viral mRNAs
   9189..9689    +  promoter       hPGK promoter: human phosphoglycerate kinase 1 promoter
   9751..9868    +  misc_feature   cPPT/CTS: central polypurine tract and central termination sequence of HIV-1
>Addgene plasmid #122777 | pAC10054_pLX-DEST-IRES-NpuDnaE(C)-Puro(120-199) | depositor full sequence | sequence record 234277 | pAC10054_pLX-DEST-IRES-NpuDnaE(C)-Puro(120-199) sequence 9920 bps
CCCGGGGTTATTAATAGTAATCAATTACGGGGTCATTAGTTCATAGCCCATATATGGAGTTCCGCGTTAC
ATAACTTACGGTAAATGGCCCGCCTGGCTGACCGCCCAACGACCCCCGCCCATTGACGTCAATAATGACG
TATGTTCCCATAGTAACGCCAATAGGGACTTTCCATTGACGTCAATGGGTGGAGTATTTACGGTAAACTG
CCCACTTGGCAGTACATCAAGTGTATCATATGCCAAGTACGCCCCCTATTGACGTCAATGACGGTAAATG
GCCCGCCTGGCATTATGCCCAGTACATGACCTTATGGGACTTTCCTACTTGGCAGTACATCTACGTATTA
GTCATCGCTATTACCATGGTGATGCGGTTTTGGCAGTACATCAATGGGCGTGGATAGCGGTTTGACTCAC
GGGGATTTCCAAGTCTCCACCCCATTGACGTCAATGGGAGTTTGTTTTGGCACCAAAATCAACGGGACTT
TCCAAAATGTCGTAACAACTCCGCCCCATTGACGCAAATGGGCGGTAGGCGTGTACGGTGGGAGGTCTAT
ATAAGCAGAGCTCTCTGGCTAACTGTCGGGATCAACAAGTTTGTACAAAAAAGCTGAACGAGAAACGTAA
AATGATATAAATATCAATATATTAAATTAGATTTTGCATAAAAAACAGACTACATAATACTGTAAAACAC
AACATATCCAGTCACTATGGCGGCCGCATTAGGCACCCCAGGCTTTACACTTTATGCTTCCGGCTCGTAT
AATGTGTGGATTTTGAGTTAGGATCCGTCGAGATTTTCAGGAGCTAAGGAAGCTAAAATGGAGAAAAAAA
TCACTGGATATACCACCGTTGATATATCCCAATGGCATCGTAAAGAACATTTTGAGGCATTTCAGTCAGT
TGCTCAATGTACCTATAACCAGACCGTTCAGCTGGATATTACGGCCTTTTTAAAGACCGTAAAGAAAAAT
AAGCACAAGTTTTATCCGGCCTTTATTCACATTCTTGCCCGCCTGATGAATGCTCATCCGGAATTCCGTA
TGGCAATGAAAGACGGTGAGCTGGTGATATGGGATAGTGTTCACCCTTGTTACACCGTTTTCCATGAGCA
AACTGAAACGTTTTCATCGCTCTGGAGTGAATACCACGACGATTTCCGGCAGTTTCTACACATATATTCG
CAAGATGTGGCGTGTTACGGTGAAAACCTGGCCTATTTCCCTAAAGGGTTTATTGAGAATATGTTTTTCG
TCTCAGCCAATCCCTGGGTGAGTTTCACCAGTTTTGATTTAAACGTGGCCAATATGGACAACTTCTTCGC
CCCCGTTTTCACCATGGGCAAATATTATACGCAAGGCGACAAGGTGCTGATGCCGCTGGCGATTCAGGTT
CATCATGCCGTTTGTGATGGCTTCCATGTCGGCAGAATGCTTAATGAATTACAACAGTACTGCGATGAGT
GGCAGGGCGGGGCGTAAAGATCTGGATCCGGCTTACTAAAAGCCAGATAACAGTATGCGTATTTGCGCGC
TGATTTTTGCGGTATAAGAATATATACTGATATGTATACCCGAAGTATGTCAAAAAGAGGTATGCTATGA
AGCAGCGTATTACAGTGACAGTTGACAGCGACAGCTATCAGTTGCTCAAGGCATATATGATGTCAATATC
TCCGGTCTGGTAAGCACAACCATGCAGAATGAAGCCCGTCGTCTGCGTGCCGAACGCTGGAAAGCGGAAA
ATCAGGAAGGGATGGCTGAGGTCGCCCGGTTTATTGAAATGAACGGCTCTTTTGCTGACGAGAACAGGGG
CTGGTGAAATGCAGTTTAAGGTTTACACCTATAAAAGAGAGAGCCGTTATCGTCTGTTTGTGGATGTACA
GAGTGATATTATTGACACGCCCGGGCGACGGATGGTGATCCCCCTGGCCAGTGCACGTCTGCTGTCAGAT
AAAGTCTCCCGTGAACTTTACCCGGTGGTGCATATCGGGGATGAAAGCTGGCGCATGATGACCACCGATA
TGGCCAGTGTGCCGGTCTCCGTTATCGGGGAAGAAGTGGCTGATCTCAGCCACCGCGAAAATGACATCAA
AAACGCCATTAACCTGATGTTCTGGGGAATATAAATGTCAGGCTCCCTTATACACAGCCAGTCTGCAGGT
CGACCATAGTGACTGGATATGTTGTGTTTTACAGTATTATGTAGTCTGTTTTTTATGCAAAATCTAATTT
AATATATTGATATTTATATCATTTTACGTTTCTCGTTCAGCTTTCTTGTACAAAGTGGTTGGTAAGCCTA
TCCCTAACCCTCTCCTCGGTCTCGATTCTACGTAGTAATGAGCTAGCAGTCTCGAGGTTAACGAATTCCG
CCCCCCCCCTAACGTTACTGGCCGAAGCCGCTTGGAATAAGGCCGGTGTGCGCTTGTCTATATGTTATTT
TCCACCATATTGCCGTCTTTTGGCAATGTGAGGGCCCGGAAACCTGGCCCTGTCTTCTTGACGAGCATTC
CTAGGGGTCTTTCCCCTCTCGCCAAAGGAATGCAAGGTCTGTTGAATGTCGTGAAGGAAGCAGTTCCTCT
GGAAGCTTCTTGAAGACAAACAACGTCTGTAGCGACCCTTTGCAGGCAGCGGAACCCCCCACCTGGCGAC
AGGTGCCCCTGCGGCCAAAAGCCACGTGTATAAGATACACCTGCAAAGGCGGCACAACCCCAGTGCCACG
TTGTGAGTTGGATAGTTGTGGAAAGAGTCAAATGGCTCTCCTCAAGCGTATTCAACAAGGGGCTGAAGGA
TGCCCAGAAGGTACCCCATTGTATGGGATCTGATCTGGGGCCTCGGTGCACATGCTTTACATGTGTTTAG
TCGAGGTTAAAAAAACGTCTAGGCCCCCCGAACCACGGGGACGTGGTTTTCCTTTGAAAAACACGATAAT
ACCATGGCCATGATTAAGATCGCTACGCGGAAGTACCTGGGGAAACAGAACGTCTACGACATAGGTGTGG
AGCGCGATCACAACTTTGCTCTGAAAAATGGATTTATCGCCAGCAACTGCGAGCCCGCGTGGTTCCTGGC
CACCGTCGGCGTCTCGCCCGACCACCAGGGCAAGGGTCTGGGCAGCGCCGTCGTGCTCCCCGGAGTGGAG
GCGGCCGAGCGCGCCGGGGTGCCCGCCTTCCTGGAGACCTCCGCGCCCCGCAACCTCCCCTTCTACGAGC
GGCTCGGCTTCACCGTCACCGCCGACGTCGAGGTGCCCGAAGGACCGCGCACCTGGTGCATGACCCGCAA
GCCCGGTGCCTGAGAATTCACCGGTGGCGCGTTAAGTCGACAATCAACCTCTGGATTACAAAATTTGTGA
AAGATTGACTGGTATTCTTAACTATGTTGCTCCTTTTACGCTATGTGGATACGCTGCTTTAATGCCTTTG
TATCATGCTATTGCTTCCCGTATGGCTTTCATTTTCTCCTCCTTGTATAAATCCTGGTTGCTGTCTCTTT
ATGAGGAGTTGTGGCCCGTTGTCAGGCAACGTGGCGTGGTGTGCACTGTGTTTGCTGACGCAACCCCCAC
TGGTTGGGGCATTGCCACCACCTGTCAGCTCCTTTCCGGGACTTTCGCTTTCCCCCTCCCTATTGCCACG
GCGGAACTCATCGCCGCCTGCCTTGCCCGCTGCTGGACAGGGGCTCGGCTGTTGGGCACTGACAATTCCG
TGGTGTTGTCGGGGAAATCATCGTCCTTTCCTTGGCTGCTCGCCTGTGTTGCCACCTGGATTCTGCGCGG
GACGTCCTTCTGCTACGTCCCTTCGGCCCTCAATCCAGCGGACCTTCCTTCCCGCGGCCTGCTGCCGGCT
CTGCGGCCTCTTCCGCGTCTTCGCCTTCGCCCTCAGACGAGTCGGATCTCCCTTTGGGCCGCCTCCCCGC
GTCGACTTTAAGACCAATGACTTACAAGGCAGCTGTAGATCTTAGCCACTTTTTAAAAGAAAAGGGGGGA
CTGGAAGGGCTAATTCACTCCCAACGAAGACAAGATCTGCTTTTTGCTTGTACTGGGTCTCTCTGGTTAG
ACCAGATCTGAGCCTGGGAGCTCTCTGGCTAACTAGGGAACCCACTGCTTAAGCCTCAATAAAGCTTGCC
TTGAGTGCTTCAAGTAGTGTGTGCCCGTCTGTTGTGTGACTCTGGTAACTAGAGATCCCTCAGACCCTTT
TAGTCAGTGTGGAAAATCTCTAGCAGTACGTATAGTAGTTCATGTCATCTTATTATTCAGTATTTATAAC
TTGCAAAGAAATGAATATCAGAGAGTGAGAGGAACTTGTTTATTGCAGCTTATAATGGTTACAAATAAAG
CAATAGCATCACAAATTTCACAAATAAAGCATTTTTTTCACTGCATTCTAGTTGTGGTTTGTCCAAACTC
ATCAATGTATCTTATCATGTCTGGCTCTAGCTATCCCGCCCCTAACTCCGCCCATCCCGCCCCTAACTCC
GCCCAGTTCCGCCCATTCTCCGCCCCATGGCTGACTAATTTTTTTTATTTATGCAGAGGCCGAGGCCGCC
TCGGCCTCTGAGCTATTCCAGAAGTAGTGAGGAGGCTTTTTTGGAGGCCTAGGGACGTACCCAATTCGCC
CTATAGTGAGTCGTATTACGCGCGCTCACTGGCCGTCGTTTTACAACGTCGTGACTGGGAAAACCCTGGC
GTTACCCAACTTAATCGCCTTGCAGCACATCCCCCTTTCGCCAGCTGGCGTAATAGCGAAGAGGCCCGCA
CCGATCGCCCTTCCCAACAGTTGCGCAGCCTGAATGGCGAATGGG
[124 nt withheld, positions 4806-4929]
C
[91 nt withheld, positions 4931-5021]
A
[49 nt withheld, positions 5023-5071]
CCTTTGACGTTGGAGTCCACGTTCTTT
[37 nt withheld, positions 5099-5135]
ACCCTATCTCGGTCTATTCTTTTGATTTATAAGGGATTTTGCCGATTTCGGCCTATTGGTTAAAAAATGA
GCTGATTTAACAAAAATTTAACGCGAATTTTAACAAAATATTAACGCTTACAATTTAGGTGGCACTTTTC
GGGGAAATGTGCGCGGAACCCCTATTTGTTTATTTTTCTAAATACATTCAAATATGTATCCGCTCATGAG
ACAATAACCCTGATAAATGCTTCAATAATATTGAAAAAGGAAGAGTATGAGTATTCAACATTTCCGTGTC
GCCCTTATTCCCTTTTTTGCGGCATTTTGCCTTCCTGTTTTTGCTCACCCAGAAACGCTGGTGAAAGTAA
AAGATGCTGAAGATCAGTTGGGTGCACGAGTGGGTTACATCGAACTGGATCTCAACAGCGGTAAGATCCT
TGAGAGTTTTCGCCCCGAAGAACGTTTTCCAATGATGAGCACTTTTAAAGTTCTGCTATGTGGCGCGGTA
TTATCCCGTATTGACGCCGGGCAAGAGCAACTCGGTCGCCGCATACACTATTCTCAGAATGACTTGGTTG
AGTACTCACCAGTCACAGAAAAGCATCTTACGGATGGCATGACAGTAAGAGAATTATGCAGTGCTGCCAT
AACCATGAGTGATAACACTGCGGCCAACTTACTTCTGACAACGATCGGAGGACCGAAGGAGCTAACCGCT
TTTTTGCACAACATGGGGGATCATGTAACTCGCCTTGATCGTTGGGAACCGGAGCTGAATGAAGCCATAC
CAAACGACGAGCGTGACACCACGATGCCTGTAGCAATGGCAACAACGTTGCGCAAACTATTAACTGGCGA
ACTACTTACTCTAGCTTCCCGGCAACAATTAATAGACTGGATGGAGGCGGATAAAGTTGCAGGACCACTT
CTGCGCTCGGCCCTTCCGGCTGGCTGGTTTATTGCTGATAAATCTGGAGCCGGTGAGCGTGGGTCTCGCG
GTATCATTGCAGCACTGGGGCCAGATGGTAAGCCCTCCCGTATCGTAGTTATCTACACGACGGGGAGTCA
GGCAACTATGGATGAACGAAATAGACAGATCGCTGAGATAGGTGCCTCACTGATTAAGCATTGGTAACTG
TCAGACCAAGTTTACTCATATATACTTTAGATTGATTTAAAACTTCATTTTTAATTTAAAAGGATCTAGG
TGAAGATCCTTTTTGATAATCTCATGACCAAAATCCCTTAACGTGAGTTTTCGTTCCACTGAGCGTCAGA
CCCCGTAGAAAAGATCAAAGGATCTTCTTGAGATCCTTTTTTTCTGCGCGTAATCTGCTGCTTGCAAACA
AAAAAACCACCGCTACCAGCGGTGGTTTGTTTGCCGGATCAAGAGCTACCAACTCTTTTTCCGAAGGTAA
CTGGCTTCAGCAGAGCGCAGATACCAAATACTGTTCTTCTAGTGTAGCCGTAGTTAGGCCACCACTTCAA
GAACTCTGTAGCACCGCCTACATACCTCGCTCTGCTAATCCTGTTACCAGTGGCTGCTGCCAGTGGCGAT
AAGTCGTGTCTTACCGGGTTGGACTCAAGACGATAGTTACCGGATAAGGCGCAGCGGTCGGGCTGAACGG
GGGGTTCGTGCACACAGCCCAGCTTGGAGCGAACGACCTACACCGAACTGAGATACCTACAGCGTGAGCT
ATGAGAAAGCGCCACGCTTCCCGAAGGGAGAAAGGCGGACAGGTATCCGGTAAGCGGCAGGGTCGGAACA
GGAGAGCGCACGAGGGAGCTTCCAGGGGGAAACGCCTGGTATCTTTATAGTCCTGTCGGGTTTCGCCACC
TCTGACTTGAGCGTCGATTTTTGTGATGCTCGTCAGGGGGGCGGAGCCTATGGAAAAACGCCAGCAACGC
GGCCTTTTTACGGTTCCTGGCCTTTTGCTGGCCTTTTGCTCACATGTTCTTTCCTGCGTTATCCCCTGAT
TCTGTGGATAACCGTATTACCGCCTTTGAGTGAGCTGATACCGCTCGCCGCAGCCGAACGACCGAGCGCA
GCGAGTCAGTGAGCGAGGAAGCGGAAGAGCGCCCAATACGCAAACCGCCTCTCCCCGCGCGTTGGCCGAT
TCATTAATGCAGCTGGCACGACAGGTTTCCCGACTGGAAAGCGGGCAGTGAGCGCAACGCAATTAATGTG
AGTTAGCTCACTCATTAGGCACCCCAGGCTTTACACTTTATGCTTCCGGCTCGTATGTTGTGTGGAATTG
TGAGCGGATAACAATTTCACACAGGAAACAGCTATGACCATGATTACGCCAAGCGCGCAATTAACCCTCA
CTAAAGGGAACAAAAGCTGGAGCTGCAAGCTTAATGTAGTCTTATGCAATACTCTTGTAGTCTTGCAACA
TGGTAACGATGAGTTAGCAACATGCCTTACAAGGAGAGAAAAAGCACCGTGCATGCCGATTGGTGGAAGT
AAGGTGGTACGATCGTGCCTTATTAGGAAGGCAACAGACGGGTCTGACATGGATTGGACGAACCACTGAA
TTGCCGCATTGCAGAGATATTGTATTTAAGTGCCTAGCTCGATACATAAACGGGTCTCTCTGGTTAGACC
AGATCTGAGCCTGGGAGCTCTCTGGCTAACTAGGGAACCCACTGCTTAAGCCTCAATAAAGCTTGCCTTG
AGTGCTTCAAGTAGTGTGTGCCCGTCTGTTGTGTGACTCTGGTAACTAGAGATCCCTCAGACCCTTTTAG
TCAGTGTGGAAAATCTCTAGCAGTGGCGCCCGAACAGGGACTTGAAAGCGAAAGGGAAACCAGAGGAGCT
CTCTCGACGCAGGACTCGGCTTGCTGAAGCGCGCACGGCAAGAGGCGAGGGGCGGCGACTGGTGAGTACG
CCAAAAATTTTGACTAGCGGAGGCTAGAAGGAGAGAGATGGGTGCGAGAGCGTCAGTATTAAGCGGGGGA
GAATTAGATCGCGATGGGAAAAAATTCGGTTAAGGCCAGGGGGAAAGAAAAAATATAAATTAAAACATAT
AGTATGGGCAAGCAGGGAGCTAGAACGATTCGCAGTTAATCCTGGCCTGTTAGAAACATCAGAAGGCTGT
AGACAAATACTGGGACAGCTACAACCATCCCTTCAGACAGGATCAGAAGAACTTAGATCATTATATAATA
CAGTAGCAACCCTCTATTGTGTGCATCAAAGGATAGAGATAAAAGACACCAAGGAAGCTTTAGACAAGAT
AGAGGAAGAGCAAAACAAAAGTAAGACCACCGCACAGCAAGCGGCCGCTGATCTTCAGACCTGGAGGAGG
AGATATGAGGGACAATTGGAGAAGTGAATTATATAAATATAAAGTAGTAAAAATTGAACCATTAGGAGTA
GCACCCACCAAGGCAAAGAGAAGAGTGGTGCAGAGAGAAAAAAGAGCAGTGGGAATAGGAGCTTTGTTCC
TTGGGTTCTTGGGAGCAGCAGGAAGCACTATGGGCGCAGCGTCAATGACGCTGACGGTACAGGCCAGACA
ATTATTGTCTGGTATAGTGCAGCAGCAGAACAATTTGCTGAGGGCTATTGAGGCGCAACAGCATCTGTTG
CAACTCACAGTCTGGGGCATCAAGCAGCTCCAGGCAAGAATCCTGGCTGTGGAAAGATACCTAAAGGATC
AACAGCTCCTGGGGATTTGGGGTTGCTCTGGAAAACTCATTTGCACCACTGCTGTGCCTTGGAATGCTAG
TTGGAGTAATAAATCTCTGGAACAGATTTGGAATCACACGACCTGGATGGAGTGGGACAGAGAAATTAAC
AATTACACAAGCTTAATACACTCCTTAATTGAAGAATCGCAAAACCAGCAAGAAAAGAATGAACAAGAAT
TATTGGAATTAGATAAATGGGCAAGTTTGTGGAATTGGTTTAACATAACAAATTGGCTGTGGTATATAAA
ATTATTCATAATGATAGTAGGAGGCTTGGTAGGTTTAAGAATAGTTTTTGCTGTACTTTCTATAGTGAAT
AGAGTTAGGCAGGGATATTCACCATTATCGTTTCAGACCCACCTCCCAACCCCGAGGGGACCCTTGCGCC
TTTTCCAAGGCAGCCCTGGGTTTGCGCAGGGACGCGGCTGCTCTGGGCGTGGTTCCGGGAAACGCAGCGG
CGCCGACCCTGGGTCTCGCACATTCTTCACGTCCGTTCGCAGCGTCACCCGGATCTTCGCCGCTACCCTT
GTGGGCCCCCCGGCGACGCTTCCTGCTCCGCCCCTAAGTCGGGAAGGTTCCTTGCGGTTCGCGGCGTGCC
GGACGTGACAAACGGAAGCCGCACGTCTCACTAGTACCCTCGCAGACGGACAGCGCCAGGGAGCAATGGC
AGCGCGCCGACCGCGATGGGCTGTGGCCAATAGCGGCTGCTCAGCAGGGCGCGCCGAGAGCAGCGGCCGG
GAAGGGGCGGTGCGGGAGGCGGGGTGTGGGGCGGTAGTGTGGGCCCTGTTCCTGCCCGCGCGGTGTTCCG
CATTCTGCAAGCCTCCGGAGCGCACGTCGGCAGTCGGCTCCCTCGTTGACCGAATCACCGACCTCTCTCC
CCAGGGGGTACCCAGCTGTCTAGAGAATTCTAGATCTTGAGACAAATGGCAGTATTCATCCACAATTTTA
AAAGAAAAGGGGGGATTGGGGGGTACAGTGCAGGGGAAAGAATAGTAGACATAATAGCAACAGACATACA
AACTAAAGAATTACAAAAACAAATTACAAAAATTCAAAATTTTCGGGTTTATTACAGGGACAGCAGAGAT
CCACTTTGGCGCCGGCTCGAGGGGG
